Addgene plasmid #64698: pEGFP-C1-PKM2
Purpose: Expression of GFP tagged PKM2 in mammalian cells
Depositing lab: Axel Ullrich. Depositing organization: Max Planck Institute of Biochemistry. Publication: Nuclear translocation of the tumor marker pyruvate kinase M2 induces programmed cell death. Stetak A, Veress R, Ovadi J, Csermely P, Keri G, Ullrich A. Cancer Res. 2007 Feb 15;67(4):1602-8. 10.1158/0008-5472.CAN-06-2870 PubMed 17308100.
Backbone
  Vector backbone: pEGFP-C1
  Backbone manufacturer: Clontech
  Backbone size w/o insert (bp): 4700
  Total vector size (bp): 6310
  Vector type: Mammalian Expression
  Selectable markers: Neomycin (select with G418)
Growth in bacteria
  Bacterial resistance: Kanamycin, 50 μg/mL
  Growth temperature: 37°C
  Growth strain: DH5alpha
  Copy number: Unknown
Gene/Insert
  Gene/Insert name: PKM2 (alt name: PKM transcript variant 1)
  Species: H. sapiens (human)
  Insert size (bp): 1610
  GenBank ID: NM_002654
  Entrez Gene: PKM (a.k.a. CTHBP, HEL-S-30, OIP3, PK3, PKM2, TCB, THBP1, p58)
  Promoter: CMV
  Tag / fusion protein: GFP (N terminal on backbone)
  Cloning method: Restriction Enzyme; 5′ cloning site BglII (destroyed during cloning); 3′ cloning site EcoRI (not destroyed)
  Sequencing primers: 5′ GATCACATGGTCCTGCTGGAG; 3′ TGCATTCATTTTATGTTTCAGGTTC
Terms and licenses: Academic/Nonprofit Terms; Industry Terms: Not Available to Industry
How to cite: pEGFP-C1-PKM2 was a gift from Axel Ullrich (Addgene plasmid # 64698 ; http://n2t.net/addgene:64698 ; RRID:Addgene_64698)
