[The description below was written by a language model from this plasmid's Addgene catalogue record and pLannotate feature annotations shown in this document.]
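Description:
pEGFP-C1-PKM2 is a mammalian expression plasmid built on the Clontech pEGFP-C1 backbone, carrying the human pyruvate kinase M2 coding sequence (PKM transcript variant 1) fused to the C-terminus of EGFP. The full plasmid is about 6.3 kb, with an insert of roughly 1.6 kb placed into the multiple cloning site by restriction cloning; the 5′ BglII junction was destroyed in the process, while the 3′ EcoRI site remains. Transcription is driven by the human cytomegalovirus immediate early enhancer and promoter, which gives strong constitutive expression in most mammalian cell lines. The EGFP open reading frame comes first, followed after a short linker by the PKM coding sequence. The remaining polylinker and an SV40 polyadenylation signal terminate the transcript.

The plasmid replicates in E. coli from a high-copy ColE1/pUC-type origin and also carries an f1 phage origin. A single Tn5 aminoglycoside phosphotransferase gene (NeoR/KanR) serves both hosts. A bacterial bla-type promoter drives it for kanamycin selection in bacteria, and the adjacent SV40 enhancer/early promoter, with an HSV TK polyadenylation signal downstream, drives it for G418 selection of stably transfected mammalian cells. The short large T antigen, ble and bGH poly(A) fragments in the annotation are partial matches within backbone sequence rather than functional elements.

The stated purpose is expression of GFP-tagged PKM2 in mammalian cells. This allows the glycolytic enzyme to be followed by fluorescence, and the associated publication title concerns nuclear translocation of PKM2 and programmed cell death.
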