Features (pLannotate 1.2.2; 16 found; start..end, strand, type, name):
      2..305     +  enhancer       CMV enhancer: human cytomegalovirus immediate early enhancer
    306..509     +  promoter       CMV promoter: human cytomegalovirus (CMV) immediate early promoter
    554..1270    +  CDS            EGFP: EGFP is a basic (constitutively fluorescent) green fluorescent protein published in 1996, derived from Aequorea victoria. It is reported to be a rapidly-maturing weak dimer with moderate acid sensitivity.
   1298..2890    +  CDS            PKM: KPYM_HUMAN - Also known as OIP3, PK2, PK3, PKM2. Experimental evidence at protein level: Swiss-Prot protein existence level 1. Glycolytic enzyme that catalyzes the transfer of a phosphoryl group from phosphoenolpyruvate (PEP) to ADP, generating ATP (PubMed:15996096, PubMed:1854723). The ratio between the highly active tetrameric form and nearly inactive dimeric form determines whether glucose carbons are channeled to biosynthetic processes or used for glycolytic ATP production (PubMed:15996096, PubMed:1854723). The transition between the 2 forms contributes to the control of glycolysis and is
   2891..2927    +  misc_feature   MCS (fragment): multiple cloning site
   2944..3028    +  CDS            large T antigen (fragment): large T antigen from SV40 (simian virus 40)
   3051..3172    +  polyA_signal   SV40 poly(A) signal: SV40 polyadenylation signal
   3206..3634    -  rep_origin     f1 ori (sequence partly withheld): f1 bacteriophage origin of replication; arrow indicates direction of (+) strand synthesis
   3661..3765    +  promoter       AmpR promoter: bla
   3767..4124    +  promoter       SV40 promoter: SV40 enhancer and early promoter
   4159..4953    +  CDS            NeoR/KanR: aminoglycoside phosphotransferase from Tn5; aph(3')-II (or nptII); confers resistance to neomycin, kanamycin, and G418 (Geneticin®)
   4974..5126    +  CDS            ble (fragment): BLE_KLEPN - Experimental evidence at protein level: Swiss-Prot protein existence level 1. Binding protein with a strong affinity to the bleomycin family of antibiotics. Binds to CL990; an antimitotic-antibiotic compound. From Klebsiella pneumoniae.
   5185..5232    +  polyA_signal   HSV TK poly(A) signal: herpes simplex virus thymidine kinase polyadenylation signal (Cole and Stacy, 1985)
   5323..5339    -  polyA_signal   bGH poly(A) signal (fragment): bovine growth hormone polyadenylation signal
   5561..6149    +  rep_origin     ori: high-copy-number ColE1/pMB1/pBR322/pUC origin of replication
   6264..6322    +  enhancer       CMV enhancer (fragment): human cytomegalovirus immediate early enhancer
>Addgene plasmid #64698 | pEGFP-C1-PKM2 | addgene full sequence | sequence record 358365 | Addgene NGS Result
GCGTTACATAACTTACGGTAAATGGCCCGCCTGGCTGACCGCCCAACGACCCCCGCCCATTGACGTCAAT
AATGACGTATGTTCCCATAGTAACGCCAATAGGGACTTTCCATTGACGTCAATGGGTGGAGTATTTACGG
TAAACTGCCCACTTGGCAGTACATCAAGTGTATCATATGCCAAGTACGCCCCCTATTGACGTCAATGACG
GTAAATGGCCCGCCTGGCATTATGCCCAGTACATGACCTTATGGGACTTTCCTACTTGGCAGTACATCTA
CGTATTAGTCATCGCTATTACCATGGTGATGCGGTTTTGGCAGTACATCAATGGGCGTGGATAGCGGTTT
GACTCACGGGGATTTCCAAGTCTCCACCCCATTGACGTCAATGGGAGTTTGTTTTGGCACCAAAATCAAC
GGGACTTTCCAAAATGTCGTAACAACTCCGCCCCATTGACGCAAATGGGCGGTAGGCGTGTACGGTGGGA
GGTCTATATAAGCAGAGCTGGTTTAGTGAACCGTCAGATCCGCTAGCGCTACCGGTCGCCACCATGGTGA
GCAAGGGCGAGGAGCTGTTCACCGGGGTGGTGCCCATCCTGGTCGAGCTGGACGGCGACGTAAACGGCCA
CAAGTTCAGCGTGTCCGGCGAGGGCGAGGGCGATGCCACCTACGGCAAGCTGACCCTGAAGTTCATCTGC
ACCACCGGCAAGCTGCCCGTGCCCTGGCCCACCCTCGTGACCACCCTGACCTACGGCGTGCAGTGCTTCA
GCCGCTACCCCGACCACATGAAGCAGCACGACTTCTTCAAGTCCGCCATGCCCGAAGGCTACGTCCAGGA
GCGCACCATCTTCTTCAAGGACGACGGCAACTACAAGACCCGCGCCGAGGTGAAGTTCGAGGGCGACACC
CTGGTGAACCGCATCGAGCTGAAGGGCATCGACTTCAAGGAGGACGGCAACATCCTGGGGCACAAGCTGG
AGTACAACTACAACAGCCACAACGTCTATATCATGGCCGACAAGCAGAAGAACGGCATCAAGGTGAACTT
CAAGATCCGCCACAACATCGAGGACGGCAGCGTGCAGCTCGCCGACCACTACCAGCAGAACACCCCCATC
GGCGACGGCCCCGTGCTGCTGCCCGACAACCACTACCTGAGCACCCAGTCCGCCCTGAGCAAAGACCCCA
ACGAGAAGCGCGATCACATGGTCCTGCTGGAGTTCGTGACCGCCGCCGGGATCACTCTCGGCATGGACGA
GCTGTACAAGTCCGGACTCAGATCCACCTCAGCAGCCATGTCGAAGCCCCATAGTGAAGCCGGGACTGCC
TTCATTCAGACCCAGCAGCTGCACGCAGCCATGGCTGACACATTCCTGGAGCACATGTGCCGCCTGGACA
TTGATTCACCACCCATCACAGCCCGGAACACTGGCATCATCTGTACCATTGGCCCAGCTTCCCGATCAGT
GGAGACGTTGAAGGAGATGATTAAGTCTGGAATGAATGTGGCTCGTCTGAACTTCTCTCATGGAACTCAT
GAGTACCATGCGGAGACCATCAAGAATGTGCGCACAGCCACGGAAAGCTTTGCTTCTGACCCCATCCTCT
ACCGGCCCGTTGCTGTGGCTCTAGACACTAAAGGACCTGAGATCCGAACTGGGCTCATCAAGGGCAGCGG
CACTGCAGAGGTGGAGCTGAAGAAGGGAGCCACTCTCAAAATCACGCTGGATAACGCCTACATGGAAAAG
TGTGACGAGAACATCCTGTGGCTGGACTACAAGAACATCTGCAAGGTGGTGGAAGTGGGCAGCAAGATCT
ACGTGGATGATGGGCTTATTTCTCTCCAGGTGAAGCAGAAAGGTGCCGACTTCCTGGTGACGGAGGTGGA
AAATGGTGGCTCCTTGGGCAGCAAGAAGGGTGTGAACCTTCCTGGGGCTGCTGTGGACTTGCCTGCTGTG
TCGGAGAAGGACATCCAGGATCTGAAGTTTGGGGTCGAGCAGGATGTTGATATGGTGTTTGCGTCATTCA
TCCGCAAGGCATCTGATGTCCATGAAGTTAGGAAGGTCCTGGGAGAGAAGGGAAAGAACATCAAGATTAT
CAGCAAAATCGAGAATCATGAGGGGGTTCGGAGGTTTGATGAAATCCTGGAGGCCAGTGATGGGATCATG
GTGGCTCGTGGTGATCTAGGCATTGAGATTCCTGCAGAGAAGGTCTTCCTTGCTCAGAAGATGATGATTG
GACGGTGCAACCGAGCTGGGAAGCCTGTCATCTGTGCTACTCAGATGCTGGAGAGCATGATCAAGAAGCC
CCGCCCCACTCGGGCTGAAGGCAGTGATGTGGCCAATGCAGTCCTGGATGGAGCCGACTGCATCATGCTG
TCTGGAGAAACAGCCAAAGGGGACTATCCTCTGGAGGCTGTGCGCATGCAGCACCTGATTGCCCGTGAGG
CAGAGGCTGCCATCTACCACTTGCAATTATTTGAGGAACTCCGCCGCCTGGCGCCCATTACCAGCGACCC
CACAGAAGCCACCGCCGTGGGTGCCGTGGAGGCCTCCTTCAAGTGCTGCAGTGGGGCCATAATCGTCCTC
ACCAAGTCTGGCAGGTCTGCTCACCAGGTGGCCAGATACCGCCCACGTGCCCCCATCATTGCTGTGACCC
GGAATCCCCAGACAGCTCGTCAGGCCCACCTGTACCGTGGCATCTTCCCTGTGCTGTGCAAGGACCCAGT
CCAGGAGGCCTGGGCTGAGGACGTGGACCTCCGGGTGAACTTTGCCATGAATGTTGGCAAGGCCCGAGGC
TTCTTCAAGAAGGGAGATGTGGTCATTGTGCTGACCGGATGGCGCCCTGGCTCCGGCTTCACCAACACCA
TGCGTGTTGTTCCTGTGCCGGAATTCTGCAGTCGACGGTACCGCGGGCCCGGGATCCACCGGATCTAGAT
AACTGATCATAATCAGCCATACCACATTTGTAGAGGTTTTACTTGCTTTAAAAAACCTCCCACACCTCCC
CCTGAACCTGAAACATAAAATGAATGCAATTGTTGTTGTTAACTTGTTTATTGCAGCTTATAATGGTTAC
AAATAAAGCAATAGCATCACAAATTTCACAAATAAAGCATTTTTTTCACTGCATTCTAGTTGTGGTTTGT
CCAAACTCATCAATGTATCTTAACGCGTAAATTGTAAGCGTTAATATTTTGTTAAAATTCGCGTTAAATT
TTTGTTAAATCAGCTCATTTTTTAACCAATAGGCCGAAATCGGCAAAATCCCTTATAAATCAAAAGAATA
GACCGAGATAGGGT
[37 nt withheld, positions 3305-3341]
AAAGAACGTGGACTCCAACGTCAAAGG
[49 nt withheld, positions 3369-3417]
T
[91 nt withheld, positions 3419-3509]
G
[124 nt withheld, positions 3511-3634]
CAGGTGGCACTTTTCGGGGAAATGTGCGCGGAACCCCTATTTGTTTATTTTTCTAAATACATTCAAATAT
GTATCCGCTCATGAGACAATAACCCTGATAAATGCTTCAATAATATTGAAAAAGGAAGAGTCCTGAGGCG
GAAAGAACCAGCTGTGGAATGTGTGTCAGTTAGGGTGTGGAAAGTCCCCAGGCTCCCCAGCAGGCAGAAG
TATGCAAAGCATGCATCTCAATTAGTCAGCAACCAGGTGTGGAAAGTCCCCAGGCTCCCCAGCAGGCAGA
AGTATGCAAAGCATGCATCTCAATTAGTCAGCAACCATAGTCCCGCCCCTAACTCCGCCCATCCCGCCCC
TAACTCCGCCCAGTTCCGCCCATTCTCCGCCCCATGGCTGACTAATTTTTTTTATTTATGCAGAGGCCGA
GGCCGCCTCGGCCTCTGAGCTATTCCAGAAGTAGTGAGGAGGCTTTTTTGGAGGCCTAGGCTTTTGCAAA
GATCGATCAAGAGACAGGATGAGGATCGTTTCGCATGATTGAACAAGATGGATTGCACGCAGGTTCTCCG
GCCGCTTGGGTGGAGAGGCTATTCGGCTATGACTGGGCACAACAGACAATCGGCTGCTCTGATGCCGCCG
TGTTCCGGCTGTCAGCGCAGGGGCGCCCGGTTCTTTTTGTCAAGACCGACCTGTCCGGTGCCCTGAATGA
ACTGCAAGACGAGGCAGCGCGGCTATCGTGGCTGGCCACGACGGGCGTTCCTTGCGCAGCTGTGCTCGAC
GTTGTCACTGAAGCGGGAAGGGACTGGCTGCTATTGGGCGAAGTGCCGGGGCAGGATCTCCTGTCATCTC
ACCTTGCTCCTGCCGAGAAAGTATCCATCATGGCTGATGCAATGCGGCGGCTGCATACGCTTGATCCGGC
TACCTGCCCATTCGACCACCAAGCGAAACATCGCATCGAGCGAGCACGTACTCGGATGGAAGCCGGTCTT
GTCGATCAGGATGATCTGGACGAAGAGCATCAGGGGCTCGCGCCAGCCGAACTGTTCGCCAGGCTCAAGG
CGAGCATGCCCGACGGCGAGGATCTCGTCGTGACCCATGGCGATGCCTGCTTGCCGAATATCATGGTGGA
AAATGGCCGCTTTTCTGGATTCATCGACTGTGGCCGGCTGGGTGTGGCGGACCGCTATCAGGACATAGCG
TTGGCTACCCGTGATATTGCTGAAGAGCTTGGCGGCGAATGGGCTGACCGCTTCCTCGTGCTTTACGGTA
TCGCCGCTCCCGATTCGCAGCGCATCGCCTTCTATCGCCTTCTTGACGAGTTCTTCTGAGCGGGACTCTG
GGGTTCGAAATGACCGACCAAGCGACGCCCAACCTGCCATCACGAGATTTCGATTCCACCGCCGCCTTCT
ATGAAAGGTTGGGCTTCGGAATCGTTTTCCGGGACGCCGGCTGGATGATCCTCCAGCGCGGGGATCTCAT
GCTGGAGTTCTTCGCCCACCCTAGGGGGAGGCTAACTGAAACACGGAAGGAGACAATACCGGAAGGAACC
CGCGCTATGACGGCAATAAAAAGACAGAATAAAACGCACGGTGTTGGGTCGTTTGTTCATAAACGCGGGG
TTCGGTCCCAGGGCTGGCACTCTGTCGATACCCCACCGAGACCCCATTGGGGCCAATACGCCCGCGTTTC
TTCCTTTTCCCCACCCCACCCCCCAAGTTCGGGTGAAGGCCCAGGGCTCGCAGCCAACGTCGGGGCGGCA
GGCCCTGCCATAGCCTCAGGTTACTCATATATACTTTAGATTGATTTAAAACTTCATTTTTAATTTAAAA
GGATCTAGGTGAAGATCCTTTTTGATAATCTCATGACCAAAATCCCTTAACGTGAGTTTTCGTTCCACTG
AGCGTCAGACCCCGTAGAAAAGATCAAAGGATCTTCTTGAGATCCTTTTTTTCTGCGCGTAATCTGCTGC
TTGCAAACAAAAAAACCACCGCTACCAGCGGTGGTTTGTTTGCCGGATCAAGAGCTACCAACTCTTTTTC
CGAAGGTAACTGGCTTCAGCAGAGCGCAGATACCAAATACTGTTCTTCTAGTGTAGCCGTAGTTAGGCCA
CCACTTCAAGAACTCTGTAGCACCGCCTACATACCTCGCTCTGCTAATCCTGTTACCAGTGGCTGCTGCC
AGTGGCGATAAGTCGTGTCTTACCGGGTTGGACTCAAGACGATAGTTACCGGATAAGGCGCAGCGGTCGG
GCTGAACGGGGGGTTCGTGCACACAGCCCAGCTTGGAGCGAACGACCTACACCGAACTGAGATACCTACA
GCGTGAGCTATGAGAAAGCGCCACGCTTCCCGAAGGGAGAAAGGCGGACAGGTATCCGGTAAGCGGCAGG
GTCGGAACAGGAGAGCGCACGAGGGAGCTTCCAGGGGGAAACGCCTGGTATCTTTATAGTCCTGTCGGGT
TTCGCCACCTCTGACTTGAGCGTCGATTTTTGTGATGCTCGTCAGGGGGGCGGAGCCTATGGAAAAACGC
CAGCAACGCGGCCTTTTTACGGTTCCTGGCCTTTTGCTGGCCTTTTGCTCACATGTTCTTTCCTGCGTTA
TCCCCTGATTCTGTGGATAACCGTATTACCGCCATGCATTAGTTATTAATAGTAATCAATTACGGGGTCA
TTAGTTCATAGCCCATATATGGAGTTCC
