>Addgene plasmid #64698 | pEGFP-C1-PKM2 | depositor partial sequence | sequence record 108910 | Complete insert plus flanking backbone region
CCGCCGGGATCACTCTCGGCATGGACGAGCTGTACAAGTCCGGACTCAGATCCACCTCAGCAGCCATGTC
GAAGCCCCATAGTGAAGCCGGGACTGCCTTCATTCAGACCCAGCAGCTGCACGCAGCCATGGCTGACACA
TTCCTGGAGCACATGTGCCGCCTGGACATTGATTCACCACCCATCACAGCCCGGAACACTGGCATCATCT
GTACCATTGGCCCAGCTTCCCGATCAGTGGAGACGTTGAAGGAGATGATTAAGTCTGGAATGAATGTGGC
TCGTCTGAACTTCTCTCATGGAACTCATGAGTACCATGCGGAGACCATCAAGAATGTGCGCACAGCCACG
GAAAGCTTTGCTTCTGACCCCATCCTCTACCGGCCCGTTGCTGTGGCTCTAGACACTAAAGGACCTGAGA
TCCGAACTGGGCTCATCAAGGGCAGCGGCACTGCAGAGGTGGAGCTGAAGAAGGGAGCCACTCTCAAAAT
CACGCTGGATAACGCCTACATGGAAAAGTGTGACGAGAACATCCTGTGGCTGGACTACAAGAACATCTGC
AAGGTGGTGGAAGTGGGCAGCAAGATCTACGTGGATGATGGGCTTATTTCTCTCCAGGTGAAGCAGAAAG
GTGCCGACTTCCTGGTGACGGAGGTGGAAAATGGTGGCTCCTTGGGCAGCAAGAAGGGTGTGAACCTTCC
TGGGGCTGCTGTGGACTTGCCTGCTGTGTCGGAGAAGGACATCCAGGATCTGAAGTTTGGGGTCGAGCAG
GATGTTGATATGGTGTTTGCGTCATTCATCCGCAAGGCATCTGATGTCCATGAAGTTAGGAAGGTCCTGG
GAGAGAAGGGAAAGAACATCAAGATTATCAGCAAAATCGAGAATCATGAGGGGGTTCGGAGGTTTGATGA
AATCCTGGAGGCCAGTGATGGGATCATGGTGGCTCGTGGTGATCTAGGCATTGAGATTCCTGCAGAGAAG
GTCTTCCTTGCTCAGAAGATGATGATTGGACGGTGCAACCGAGCTGGGAAGCCTGTCATCTGTGCTACTC
AGATGCTGGAGAGCATGATCAAGAAGCCCCGCCCCACTCGGGCTGAAGGCAGTGATGTGGCCAATGCAGT
CCTGGATGGAGCCGACTGCATCATGCTGTCTGGAGAAACAGCCAAAGGGGACTATCCTCTGGAGGCTGTG
CGCATGCAGCACCTGATTGCCCGTGAGGCAGAGGCTGCCATCTACCACTTGCAATTATTTGAGGAACTCC
GCCGCCTGGCGCCCATTACCAGCGACCCCACAGAAGCCACCGCCGTGGGTGCCGTGGAGGCCTCCTTCAA
GTGCTGCAGTGGGGCCATAATCGTCCTCACCAAGTCTGGCAGGTCTGCTCACCAGGTGGCCAGATACCGC
CCACGTGCCCCCATCATTGCTGTGACCCGGAATCCCCAGACAGCTCGTCAGGCCCACCTGTACCGTGGCA
TCTTCCCTGTGCTGTGCAAGGACCCAGTCCAGGAGGCCTGGGCTGAGGACGTGGACCTCCGGGTGAACTT
TGCCATGAATGTTGGCAAGGCCCGAGGCTTCTTCAAGAAGGGAGATGTGGTCATTGTGCTGACCGGATGG
CGCCCTGGCTCCGGCTTCACCAACACCATGCGTGTTGTTCCTGTGCCGGAATTCTGCAGTCGACGGTACC
GCGGGCCCGGGATCCACCGGATCTAGATAACTGATCATAATCAGCCATACCACATTTGTAGAGGTTTTAC
TTGCTTTAAAAAACCTCCCACACCTCCCCT
