>Addgene plasmid #64698 | pEGFP-C1-PKM2 | addgene partial sequence | sequence record 165356 | CMV-F 5'-CGCAAATGGGCGGTAGGCGTG-3'
ACCGTCAGATCCGCTAGCGCTACCGGTCGCCACCATGGTGAGCAAGGGCGAGGAGCTGTTCACCGGGGTG
GTGCCCATCCTGGTCGAGCTGGACGGCGACGTAAACGGCCACAAGTTCAGCGTGTCCGGCGAGGGCGAGG
GCGATGCCACCTACGGCAAGCTGACCCTGAAGTTCATCTGCACCACCGGCAAGCTGCCCGTGCCCTGGCC
CACCCTCGTGACCACCCTGACCTACGGCGTGCAGTGCTTCAGCCGCTACCCCGACCACATGAAGCAGCAC
GACTTCTTCAAGTCCGCCATGCCCGAAGGCTACGTCCAGGAGCGCACCATCTTCTTCAAGGACGACGGCA
ACTACAAGACCCGCGCCGAGGTGAAGTTCGAGGGCGACACCCTGGTGAACCGCATCGAGCTGAAGGGCAT
CGACTTCAAGGAGGACGGCAACATCCTGGGGCACAAGCTGGAGTACAACTACAACAGCCACAACGTCTAT
ATCATGGCCGACAAGCAGAAGAACGGCATCAAGGTGAACTTCAAGATCCGCCACAACATCGAGGACGGCA
GCGTGCAGCTCGCCGACCACTACCAGCAGAACACCCCCATCGGCGACGGCCCCGTGCTGCTGCCCGACAA
CCACTACCTGAGCACCCAGTCCGCCCTGAGCAAAGACCCCAACGAGAAGCGCGATCACATGGTCCTGCTG
GAGTTCGTGACCGCCGCCGGGATCACTCTCGGCATGGACGAGCTGTACAAGTCCGGACTCAGATCCACCT
CAGCAGCCATGTCGAAGCCCCATAGTGAAGCCGGGACTGCCTTCATTCAGACCCAGCAGCTGCACGCAGC
CATGGCTGACACATTCCTGGAGCACATGTGCCGCCTGGACATTGATTCAC
