>Addgene plasmid #64698 | pEGFP-C1-PKM2 | addgene partial sequence | sequence record 165357 | EGFP-N 5'-CGTCGCCGTCCAGCTCGACCAG-3'
GCGACCGGTAGCGCTAGCGGATCTGACGGTTCACTAAACCAGCTCTGCTTATATAGACCTCCCACCGTAC
ACGCCTACCGCCCATTTGCGTCAATGGGGCGGAGTTGTTACGACATTTTGGAAAGTCCCGTTGATTTTGG
TGCCAAAACAAACTCCCATTGACGTCAATGGGGTGGAGACTTGGAAATCCCCGTGAGTCAAACCGCTATC
CACGCCCATTGATGTACTGCCAAAACCGCATCACCATGGTAATAGCGATGACTAATACGTAGATGTACTG
CCAAGTAGGAAAGTCCCATAAGGTCATGTACTGGGCATAATGCCAGGCGGGCCATTTACCGTCATTGACG
TCAATAGGGGGCGTACTTGGCATATGATACACTTGATGTACTGCCAAGTGGGCAGTTTACCGTAAATACT
CCACCCATTGACGTCAATGGAAAGTCCCTATTGGCGTTACTATGGGAACATACGTCATTATTGACGTCAA
TGGGCGGGGGTCGTTGGGCGGTCAGCCAGGCGGGCCATTTACCGTAAGTTATGTAACGCGGAACTCCATA
TATGGGCTATGAACTAATGACCCCGTAATTGATTACTATTAATAACTAATGCATGGCGGTAATACGGTTA
TCCACAGAATCAGGG
